Addgene plasmid #78859: PA-RL-BAD
Purpose: DULIP positive control (bait) for assay establishment
Depositing lab: Erich Wanker. Publication: DULIP: A Dual Luminescence-Based Co-Immunoprecipitation Assay for Interactome Mapping in Mammalian Cells. Trepte P, Buntru A, Klockmeier K, Willmore L, Arumughan A, Secker C, Zenkner M, Brusendorf L, Rau K, Redel A, Wanker EE. J Mol Biol. 2015 Oct 23;427(21):3375-88. doi: 10.1016/j.jmb.2015.08.003. Epub 2015 Aug 8. PubMed 26264872.
Backbone
  Vector backbone: pcDNA3.1(+)
  Backbone size w/o insert (bp): 5428
  Modifications to backbone: Protein A, Renilla luciferase, BAD inserted via LR reaction
  Vector type: Mammalian Expression ; Expression vector
  Selectable markers: Neomycin (select with G418)
Growth in bacteria
  Bacterial resistance: Ampicillin, 100 μg/mL
  Growth temperature: 37°C
  Growth strain: DH5alpha
  Copy number: Unknown
Gene/Insert
  Gene/Insert name: BCL2 associated agonist of cell death
  Species: H. sapiens (human)
  Insert size (bp): 530
  GenBank ID: NM_004322.3
  Entrez Gene: BAD (a.k.a. BBC2, BCL2L8)
  Promoter: CMV
  Tag / fusion protein: Protein A, Renilla luciferase (N terminal on insert)
  Cloning method: Gateway Cloning
  Sequencing primers: 5′ CMVF_pcDNA3, T7F; 3′ bGH reverse
Terms and licenses: Academic/Nonprofit Terms; Industry Terms: Not Available to Industry
How to cite: PA-RL-BAD was a gift from Erich Wanker (Addgene plasmid # 78859 ; http://n2t.net/addgene:78859 ; RRID:Addgene_78859)
