[The description below was written by a language model from this plasmid's Addgene catalogue record and pLannotate feature annotations shown in this document.]
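Description:
PA-RL-BAD is a mammalian expression plasmid built on the pcDNA3.1(+) backbone. It encodes human BAD (BCL2 associated agonist of cell death) fused at its N terminus to a protein A–Renilla luciferase tag. It is propagated in E. coli through a high-copy ColE1/pUC-type origin with ampicillin selection (AmpR, β-lactamase). It also carries an f1 phage origin. For mammalian cells, an SV40 early promoter drives a neomycin phosphotransferase gene followed by an SV40 polyadenylation signal, which allows G418 selection of transfected cells. The annotated sequence is 7,281 nt. Several short hits in the feature table, such as fragments of bom, an HIV-1 LTR, ble and lacI, appear to be backbone remnants or partial matches rather than functional parts.

The expression cassette uses the CMV immediate-early enhancer and promoter, with a T7 promoter just downstream. These are followed by two IgG-binding units of Staphylococcus aureus protein A, a human codon-optimized Renilla luciferase, and then the BAD coding sequence. BAD is flanked by attB1 and attB2 sites, consistent with its insertion by a Gateway LR reaction. A bovine growth hormone poly(A) signal terminates the transcript.

According to the record, the plasmid is a bait positive control for establishing DULIP, a dual luminescence-based co-immunoprecipitation assay for mapping protein interactions in mammalian cells. In this design the protein A units would allow capture of the bait on immunoglobulin, and the Renilla luciferase allows the bait to be measured by luminescence. BAD is a pro-apoptotic protein known to bind Bcl-X(L), Bcl-2 and Bcl-W. The record does not state which prey partner is paired with it in the control.
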