Features (pLannotate 1.2.2; 25 found; start..end, strand, type, name):
     32..84      -  misc_feature   bom (fragment): basis of mobility region from pBR322
    239..618     +  enhancer       CMV enhancer: human cytomegalovirus immediate early enhancer
    619..822     +  promoter       CMV promoter: human cytomegalovirus (CMV) immediate early promoter
    818..851     +  LTR            5' LTR (truncated) (fragment): truncated 5' long terminal repeat (LTR) from HIV-1
    867..885     +  promoter       T7 promoter: promoter for bacteriophage T7 RNA polymerase
    972..1145    +  CDS            ProtA: IgG-binding unit of Staphylococcus aureus protein A
   1149..1319    +  CDS            ProtA: IgG-binding unit of Staphylococcus aureus protein A
   1335..2267    +  CDS            hRluc: Renilla luciferase human codon-optimized
   2281..2298    +  protein_bind   attB1 (fragment): mutant version of attB; core recombination site for the Gateway® BP reaction BP Clonase™
   2304..2807    +  CDS            BAD: BAD_HUMAN - Also known as BBC6, BCL2L8. Experimental evidence at protein level: Swiss-Prot protein existence level 1. Promotes cell death. Successfully competes for the binding to Bcl-X(L), Bcl-2 and Bcl-W, thereby affecting the level of heterodimerization of these proteins with BAX. Can reverse the death repressor activity of Bcl-X(L), but not that of Bcl-2 (By similarity). Appears to act as a link between growth factor receptor signaling and the apoptotic pathways. From Homo sapiens (Human).
   2810..2833    -  protein_bind   attB2: mutant version of attB; recombination site for the Gateway® BP reaction BP Clonase™
   2885..3109    +  polyA_signal   bGH poly(A) signal: bovine growth hormone polyadenylation signal
   3113..3134    +  promoter       SV40 promoter (fragment): SV40 enhancer and early promoter
   3155..3583    +  rep_origin     f1 ori (sequence partly withheld): f1 bacteriophage origin of replication; arrow indicates direction of (+) strand synthesis
   3597..3926    +  promoter       SV40 promoter: SV40 enhancer and early promoter
   3993..4784    +  CDS            neo: KKA2_KLEPN - Also known as kan, nptII. Experimental evidence at protein level: Swiss-Prot protein existence level 1. Resistance to kanamycin, neomycin, paromomycin, ribostamycin, butirosin and gentamicin B. From Klebsiella pneumoniae.
   4808..4966    +  CDS            ble (fragment): BLE_KLEPN - Experimental evidence at protein level: Swiss-Prot protein existence level 1. Binding protein with a strong affinity to the bleomycin family of antibiotics. Binds to CL990; an antimitotic-antibiotic compound. From Klebsiella pneumoniae.
   4961..5082    +  polyA_signal   SV40 poly(A) signal: SV40 polyadenylation signal
   5155..5171    -  protein_bind   lac operator: The lac repressor binds to the lac operator to inhibit transcription in E. coli. This inhibition can be relieved by adding lactose or isopropyl-β-D-thiogalactopyranoside (IPTG). lac repressor encoded by lacI
   5179..5209    -  promoter       lac promoter: promoter for the E. coli lac operon
   5224..5245    -  protein_bind   CAP binding site: CAP binding activates transcription in the presence of cAMP. E. coli catabolite activator protein
   5258..5350    -  CDS            lacI (fragment): lac repressor; lacI; The lac repressor binds to the lac operator to inhibit transcription in E. coli. This inhibition can be relieved by adding lactose or isopropyl-β-D-thiogalactopyranoside (IPTG).
   5533..6118    -  rep_origin     ori: high-copy-number ColE1/pMB1/pBR322/pUC origin of replication
   6289..7149    -  CDS            AmpR: β-lactamase; bla; confers resistance to ampicillin, carbenicillin, and related antibiotics
   7150..7254    -  promoter       AmpR promoter: bla
>Addgene plasmid #78859 | PA-RL-BAD | depositor full sequence | sequence record 151553 | PA-RL-BAD sequence 7281 bps
CGTCGACGGATCGGGAGATCTCCCGATCCCCTATGGTGCACTCTCAGTACAATCTGCTCTGATGCCGCAT
AGTTAAGCCAGTATCTGCTCCCTGCTTGTGTGTTGGAGGTCGCTGAGTAGTGCGCGAGCAAAATTTAAGC
TACAACAAGGCAAGGCTTGACCGACAATTGCATGAAGAATCTGCTTAGGGTTAGGCGTTTTGCGCTGCTT
CGCGATGTACGGGCCAGATATACGCGTTGACATTGATTATTGACTAGTTATTAATAGTAATCAATTACGG
GGTCATTAGTTCATAGCCCATATATGGAGTTCCGCGTTACATAACTTACGGTAAATGGCCCGCCTGGCTG
ACCGCCCAACGACCCCCGCCCATTGACGTCAATAATGACGTATGTTCCCATAGTAACGCCAATAGGGACT
TTCCATTGACGTCAATGGGTGGAGTATTTACGGTAAACTGCCCACTTGGCAGTACATCAAGTGTATCATA
TGCCAAGTACGCCCCCTATTGACGTCAATGACGGTAAATGGCCCGCCTGGCATTATGCCCAGTACATGAC
CTTATGGGACTTTCCTACTTGGCAGTACATCTACGTATTAGTCATCGCTATTACCATGGTGATGCGGTTT
TGGCAGTACATCAATGGGCGTGGATAGCGGTTTGACTCACGGGGATTTCCAAGTCTCCACCCCATTGACG
TCAATGGGAGTTTGTTTTGGCACCAAAATCAACGGGACTTTCCAAAATGTCGTAACAACTCCGCCCCATT
GACGCAAATGGGCGGTAGGCGTGTACGGTGGGAGGTCTATATAAGCAGAGCTCTCTGGCTAACTAGAGAA
CCCACTGCTTACTGGCTTATCGAAATTAATACGACTCACTATAGGGAGACCCAAGCTGGCTAGCGTTTAA
ACTTAAGCTTGGTACCGAGCTCGGATCCGCCGCCACCATGGTTGCGCAACACGATGAAGCCGTGGACAAC
AAATTCAACAAAGAACAACAAAACGCGTTCTATGAGATCTTACATTTACCTAACTTAAACGAAGAACAAC
GAAACGCCTTCATCCAAAGTTTAAAAGATGACCCAAGCCAAAGCGCTAACCTTTTAGCAGAAGCTAAAAA
GCTAAATGATGCTCAGGCGCCGAAAGTAGACAACAAATTCAACAAAGAACAACAAAACGCGTTCTATGAG
ATCTTACATTTACCTAACTTAAACGAAGAACAACGAAACGCCTTCATCCAAAGTTTAAAAGATGACCCAA
GCCAAAGCGCTAACCTTTTAGCAGAAGCTAAAAAGCTAAATGGTGCTCAGGCGCCGAAAGTAGACGCGAA
TTCGATGGCTTCCAAGGTGTACGACCCCGAGCAACGCAAACGCATGATCACTGGGCCTCAGTGGTGGGCT
CGCTGCAAGCAAATGAACGTGCTGGACTCCTTCATCAACTACTATGATTCCGAGAAGCACGCCGAGAACG
CCGTGATTTTTCTGCATGGTAACGCTGCCTCCAGCTACCTGTGGAGGCACGTCGTGCCTCACATCGAGCC
CGTGGCTAGATGCATCATCCCTGATCTGATCGGAATGGGTAAGTCCGGCAAGAGCGGGAATGGCTCATAT
CGCCTCCTGGATCACTACAAGTACCTCACCGCTTGGTTCGAGCTGCTGAACCTTCCAAAGAAAATCATCT
TTGTGGGCCACGACTGGGGGGCTTGTCTGGCCTTTCACTACTCCTACGAGCACCAAGACAAGATCAAGGC
CATCGTCCATGCTGAGAGTGTCGTGGACGTGATCGAGTCCTGGGACGAGTGGCCTGACATCGAGGAGGAT
ATCGCCCTGATCAAGAGCGAAGAGGGCGAGAAAATGGTGCTTGAGAATAACTTCTTCGTCGAGACCATGC
TCCCAAGCAAGATCATGCGGAAACTGGAGCCTGAGGAGTTCGCTGCCTACCTGGAGCCATTCAAGGAGAA
GGGCGAGGTTAGACGGCCTACCCTCTCCTGGCCTCGCGAGATCCCTCTCGTTAAGGGAGGCAAGCCCGAC
GTCGTCCAGATTGTCCGCAACTACAACGCCTACCTTCGGGCCAGCGACGATCTGCCTAAGATGTTCATCG
AGTCCGACCCTGGGTTCTTTTCCAACGCTATTGTCGAGGGAGCTAAGAAGTTCCCTAACACCGAGTTCGT
GAAGGTGAAGGGCCTCCACTTCAGCCAGGAGGACGCTCCAGATGAAATGGGTAAGTACATCAAGAGCTTC
GTGGAGCGCGTGCTGAAGAACGAGCAGCTCGAGGATATCACAAGTTTGTACAAAAAAGTTGGCATGTTCC
AGATCCCAGAGTTTGAGCCGAGTGAGCAGGAAGACTCCAGCTCTGCAGAGAGGGGCCTGGGCCCCAGCCC
CGCAGGGGACGGGCCCTCAGGCTCCGGCAAGCATCATCGCCAGGCCCCAGGCCTCCTGTGGGACGCCAGT
CACCAGCAGGAGCAGCCAACCAGCAGCAGCCATCATGGAGGCGCTGGGGCTGTGGAGATCCGGAGTCGCC
ACAGCTCCTACCCCGCGGGGACGGAGGACGACGAAGGGATGGGGGAGGAGCCCAGCCCCTTTCGGGGCCG
CTCGCGCTCGGCGCCCCCCAACCTCTGGGCAGCACAGCGCTATGGCCGCGAGCTCCGGAGGATGAGTGAC
GAGTTTGTGGACTCCTTTAAGAAGGGACTTCCTCGCCCGAAGAGCGCGGGCACAGCAACGCAGATGCGGC
AAAGCTCCAGCTGGACGCGAGTCTTCCAGTCCTGGTGGGATCGGAACTTGGGCAGGGGAAGCTCCGCCCC
CTCCCAGTGCCCAACTTTCTTGTACAAAGTGGTGATATCGCGGCCGCTCTAGAGGGCCCGTTTAAACCCG
CTGATCAGCCTCGACTGTGCCTTCTAGTTGCCAGCCATCTGTTGTTTGCCCCTCCCCCGTGCCTTCCTTG
ACCCTGGAAGGTGCCACTCCCACTGTCCTTTCCTAATAAAATGAGGAAATTGCATCGCATTGTCTGAGTA
GGTGTCATTCTATTCTGGGGGGTGGGGTGGGGCAGGACAGCAAGGGGGAGGATTGGGAAGACAATAGCAG
GCATGCTGGGGATGCGGTGGGCTCTATGGCTTCTGAGGCGGAAAGAACCAGCTGGGGCTCTAGGGGGTAT
CCCC
[124 nt withheld, positions 3155-3278]
C
[91 nt withheld, positions 3280-3370]
A
[49 nt withheld, positions 3372-3420]
CCTTTGACGTTGGAGTCCACGTTCTTT
[37 nt withheld, positions 3448-3484]
ACCCTATCTCGGTCTATTCTTTTGATTTATAAGGGATTTTGCCGATTTCGGCCTATTGGTTAAAAAATGA
GCTGATTTAACAAAAATTTAACGCGAATTAATTCTGTGGAATGTGTGTCAGTTAGGGTGTGGAAAGTCCC
CAGGCTCCCCAGCAGGCAGAAGTATGCAAAGCATGCATCTCAATTAGTCAGCAACCAGGTGTGGAAAGTC
CCCAGGCTCCCCAGCAGGCAGAAGTATGCAAAGCATGCATCTCAATTAGTCAGCAACCATAGTCCCGCCC
CTAACTCCGCCCATCCCGCCCCTAACTCCGCCCAGTTCCGCCCATTCTCCGCCCCATGGCTGACTAATTT
TTTTTATTTATGCAGAGGCCGAGGCCGCCTCTGCCTCTGAGCTATTCCAGAAGTAGTGAGGAGGCTTTTT
TGGAGGCCTAGGCTTTTGCAAAAAGCTCCCGGGAGCTTGTATATCCATTTTCGGATCTGATCAAGAGACA
GGATGAGGATCGTTTCGCATGATTGAACAAGATGGATTGCACGCAGGTTCTCCGGCCGCTTGGGTGGAGA
GGCTATTCGGCTATGACTGGGCACAACAGACAATCGGCTGCTCTGATGCCGCCGTGTTCCGGCTGTCAGC
GCAGGGGCGCCCGGTTCTTTTTGTCAAGACCGACCTGTCCGGTGCCCTGAATGAACTGCAGGACGAGGCA
GCGCGGCTATCGTGGCTGGCCACGACGGGCGTTCCTTGCGCAGCTGTGCTCGACGTTGTCACTGAAGCGG
GAAGGGACTGGCTGCTATTGGGCGAAGTGCCGGGGCAGGATCTCCTGTCATCTCACCTTGCTCCTGCCGA
GAAAGTATCCATCATGGCTGATGCAATGCGGCGGCTGCATACGCTTGATCCGGCTACCTGCCCATTCGAC
CACCAAGCGAAACATCGCATCGAGCGAGCACGTACTCGGATGGAAGCCGGTCTTGTCGATCAGGATGATC
TGGACGAAGAGCATCAGGGGCTCGCGCCAGCCGAACTGTTCGCCAGGCTCAAGGCGCGCATGCCCGACGG
CGAGGATCTCGTCGTGACCCATGGCGATGCCTGCTTGCCGAATATCATGGTGGAAAATGGCCGCTTTTCT
GGATTCATCGACTGTGGCCGGCTGGGTGTGGCGGACCGCTATCAGGACATAGCGTTGGCTACCCGTGATA
TTGCTGAAGAGCTTGGCGGCGAATGGGCTGACCGCTTCCTCGTGCTTTACGGTATCGCCGCTCCCGATTC
GCAGCGCATCGCCTTCTATCGCCTTCTTGACGAGTTCTTCTGAGCGGGACTCTGGGGTTCGAAATGACCG
ACCAAGCGACGCCCAACCTGCCATCACGAGATTTCGATTCCACCGCCGCCTTCTATGAAAGGTTGGGCTT
CGGAATCGTTTTCCGGGACGCCGGCTGGATGATCCTCCAGCGCGGGGATCTCATGCTGGAGTTCTTCGCC
CACCCCAACTTGTTTATTGCAGCTTATAATGGTTACAAATAAAGCAATAGCATCACAAATTTCACAAATA
AAGCATTTTTTTCACTGCATTCTAGTTGTGGTTTGTCCAAACTCATCAATGTATCTTATCATGTCTGTAT
ACCGTCGACCTCTAGCTAGAGCTTGGCGTAATCATGGTCATAGCTGTTTCCTGTGTGAAATTGTTATCCG
CTCACAATTCCACACAACATACGAGCCGGAAGCATAAAGTGTAAAGCCTGGGGTGCCTAATGAGTGAGCT
AACTCACATTAATTGCGTTGCGCTCACTGCCCGCTTTCCAGTCGGGAAACCTGTCGTGCCAGCTGCATTA
ATGAATCGGCCAACGCGCGGGGAGAGGCGGTTTGCGTATTGGGCGCTCTTCCGCTTCCTCGCTCACTGAC
TCGCTGCGCTCGGTCGTTCGGCTGCGGCGAGCGGTATCAGCTCACTCAAAGGCGGTAATACGGTTATCCA
CAGAATCAGGGGATAACGCAGGAAAGAACATGTGAGCAAAAGGCCAGCAAAAGGCCAGGAACCGTAAAAA
GGCCGCGTTGCTGGCGTTTTTCCATAGGCTCCGCCCCCCTGACGAGCATCACAAAAATCGACGCTCAAGT
CAGAGGTGGCGAAACCCGACAGGACTATAAAGATACCAGGCGTTTCCCCCTGGAAGCTCCCTCGTGCGCT
CTCCTGTTCCGACCCTGCCGCTTACCGGATACCTGTCCGCCTTTCTCCCTTCGGGAAGCGTGGCGCTTTC
TCATAGCTCACGCTGTAGGTATCTCAGTTCGGTGTAGGTCGTTCGCTCCAAGCTGGGCTGTGTGCACGAA
CCCCCCGTTCAGCCCGACCGCTGCGCCTTATCCGGTAACTATCGTCTTGAGTCCAACCCGGTAAGACACG
ACTTATCGCCACTGGCAGCAGCCACTGGTAACAGGATTAGCAGAGCGAGGTATGTAGGCGGTGCTACAGA
GTTCTTGAAGTGGTGGCCTAACTACGGCTACACTAGAAGAACAGTATTTGGTATCTGCGCTCTGCTGAAG
CCAGTTACCTTCGGAAAAAGAGTTGGTAGCTCTTGATCCGGCAAACAAACCACCGCTGGTAGCGGTTTTT
TTGTTTGCAAGCAGCAGATTACGCGCAGAAAAAAAGGATCTCAAGAAGATCCTTTGATCTTTTCTACGGG
GTCTGACGCTCAGTGGAACGAAAACTCACGTTAAGGGATTTTGGTCATGAGATTATCAAAAAGGATCTTC
ACCTAGATCCTTTTAAATTAAAAATGAAGTTTTAAATCAATCTAAAGTATATATGAGTAAACTTGGTCTG
ACAGTTACCAATGCTTAATCAGTGAGGCACCTATCTCAGCGATCTGTCTATTTCGTTCATCCATAGTTGC
CTGACTCCCCGTCGTGTAGATAACTACGATACGGGAGGGCTTACCATCTGGCCCCAGTGCTGCAATGATA
CCGCGAGACCCACGCTCACCGGCTCCAGATTTATCAGCAATAAACCAGCCAGCCGGAAGGGCCGAGCGCA
GAAGTGGTCCTGCAACTTTATCCGCCTCCATCCAGTCTATTAATTGTTGCCGGGAAGCTAGAGTAAGTAG
TTCGCCAGTTAATAGTTTGCGCAACGTTGTTGCCATTGCTACAGGCATCGTGGTGTCACGCTCGTCGTTT
GGTATGGCTTCATTCAGCTCCGGTTCCCAACGATCAAGGCGAGTTACATGATCCCCCATGTTGTGCAAAA
AAGCGGTTAGCTCCTTCGGTCCTCCGATCGTTGTCAGAAGTAAGTTGGCCGCAGTGTTATCACTCATGGT
TATGGCAGCACTGCATAATTCTCTTACTGTCATGCCATCCGTAAGATGCTTTTCTGTGACTGGTGAGTAC
TCAACCAAGTCATTCTGAGAATAGTGTATGCGGCGACCGAGTTGCTCTTGCCCGGCGTCAATACGGGATA
ATACCGCGCCACATAGCAGAACTTTAAAAGTGCTCATCATTGGAAAACGTTCTTCGGGGCGAAAACTCTC
AAGGATCTTACCGCTGTTGAGATCCAGTTCGATGTAACCCACTCGTGCACCCAACTGATCTTCAGCATCT
TTTACTTTCACCAGCGTTTCTGGGTGAGCAAAAACAGGAAGGCAAAATGCCGCAAAAAAGGGAATAAGGG
CGACACGGAAATGTTGAATACTCATACTCTTCCTTTTTCAATATTATTGAAGCATTTATCAGGGTTATTG
TCTCATGAGCGGATACATATTTGAATGTATTTAGAAAAATAAACAAATAGGGGTTCCGCGCACATTTCCC
CGAAAAGTGCCACCTGA
