>Addgene plasmid #78859 | PA-RL-BAD | addgene partial sequence | sequence record 151550 | CMV-F 5'-CGCAAATGGGCGGTAGGCGTG-3'
GCAGAGCTCTCTGGCTAACTAGAGAACCCACTGCTTACTGGCTTATCGAAATTAATACGACTCACTATAG
GGAGACCCAAGCTGGCTAGCGTTTAAACTTAAGCTTGGTACCGAGCTCGGATCCGCCGCCACCATGGTTG
CGCAACACGATGAAGCCGTGGACAACAAATTCAACAAAGAACAACAAAACGCGTTCTATGAGATCTTACA
TTTACCTAACTTAAACGAAGAACAACGAAACGCCTTCATCCAAAGTTTAAAAGATGACCCAAGCCAAAGC
GCTAACCTTTTAGCAGAAGCTAAAAAGCTAAATGATGCTCAGGCGCCGAAAGTAGACAACAAATTCAACA
AAGAACAACAAAACGCGTTCTATGAGATCTTACATTTACCTAACTTAAACGAAGAACAACGAAACGCCTT
CATCCAAAGTTTAAAAGATGACCCAAGCCAAAGCGCTAACCTTTTAGCAGAAGCTAAAAAGCTAAATGGT
GCTCAGGCGCCGAAAGTAGACGCGAATTCGATGGCTTCCAAGGTGTACGACCCCGAGCAACGCAAACGCA
TGATCACTGGGCCTCAGTGGTGGGCTCGCTGCAAGCAAATGAACGTGCTGGACTCCTTCATCAACTACTA
TGATTCCGAGAAGCACGCCGAGAACGCCGTGATTTTTCTGCATGGTAACGCTGCCTCCAGCTACCTGTGG
AGGCACGTCGTGCCTCACATCGAGCCCGTGGCTAGATGCATCATCCCTGATCTGATCGGAATGGGTAAGT
CCGGCAAGAGCGGGAATGGCTCATATCGCCTCCTGGATCACTACAAGTACCTCACCGCTTGGTTCGAGCT
GCTGAACCTTCCAAAGAAAATCATCTTTGTGGGCCACGACTGGGGGGCTTGTCTGGCCTTTCACTACTCC
