>Addgene plasmid #78859 | PA-RL-BAD | addgene partial sequence | sequence record 151551 | BGH-rev 5'-TAGAAGGCACAGTCGAGG-3'
CTCTAGAGCGGCCGCGATATCACCACTTTGTACAAGAAAGTTGGGCACTGGGAGGGGGCGGAGCTTCCCC
TGCCCAAGTTCCGATCCCACCAGGACTGGAAGACTCGCGTCCAGCTGGAGCTTTGCCGCATCTGCGTTGC
TGTGCCCGCGCTCTTCGGGCGAGGAAGTCCCTTCTTAAAGGAGTCCACAAACTCGTCACTCATCCTCCGG
AGCTCGCGGCCATAGCGCTGTGCTGCCCAGAGGTTGGGGGGCGCCGAGCGCGAGCGGCCCCGAAAGGGGC
TGGGCTCCTCCCCCATCCCTTCGTCGTCCTCCGTCCCCGCGGGGTAGGAGCTGTGGCGACTCCGGATCTC
CACAGCCCCAGCGCCTCCATGATGGCTGCTGCTGGTTGGCTGCTCCTGCTGGTGACTGGCGTCCCACAGG
AGGCCTGGGGCCTGGCGATGATGCTTGCCGGAGCCTGAGGGCCCGTCCCCTGCGGGGCTGGGGCCCAGGC
CCCTCTCTGCAGAGCTGGAGTCTTCCTGCTCACTCGGCTCAAACTCTGGGATCTGGAACATGCCAACTTT
TTTGTACAAACTTGTGATATCCTCGAGCTGCTCGTTCTTCAGCACGCGCTCCACGAAGCTCTTGATGTAC
TTACCCATTTCATCTGGAGCGTCCTCCTGGCTGAAGTGGAGGCCCTTCACCTTCACGAACTCGGTGTTAG
GGAACTTCTTAGCTCCCTCGACAATAGCGTTGGAAAAGAACCCAGGGTCGGACTCGATGAACATCTTAGG
CAGATCGTCGCTGGCCCGAAGGTAGGCGTTGTAGTTGCGGACAATCTGGACGACGTCGGGCTTGCCTCCC
TTAACGAGAGGGATCTCGCGAGGCCAGGAGAGGGTAGGCCGTCTAACCTCGCCCTTCTCCTTGAATGGCT
CCAGGTAGGCAGCGAACTCCTCAGGCTCCAGTTTCCGCATGATCTTGCTTGGGAGCATGGTCTCGACGAA
GAAGTTATTCTCAAGCACCATTTTCTCGCCCTCTTCGCTCTTGATCAGGGCGA
